Addgene plasmid #109821: pHH0103_PPWD1_Pro-isomerase
Purpose: Protein expression and purification of PPWD1_Pro-isomerase
Depositing lab: Sachdev Sidhu. Depositing organization: University of Toronto. Publication: Large-scale survey and database of high affinity ligands for peptide recognition modules. Teyra J, Kelil A, Jain S, Helmy M, Jajodia R, Hooda Y, Gu J, D'Cruz AA, Nicholson SE, Min J, Sudol M, Kim PM, Bader GD, Sidhu SS. Mol Syst Biol. 2020 Dec;16(12):e9310. doi: 10.15252/msb.20199310. PubMed 33438817.
Backbone
  Vector backbone: pHH0103
  Vector type: Bacterial Expression
Growth in bacteria
  Bacterial resistance: Ampicillin, 100 μg/mL
  Growth temperature: 37°C
  Growth strain: DH5alpha
  Copy number: Low Copy
Gene/Insert
  Gene/Insert name: PPWD1_Pro-isomerase
  Species: H. sapiens (human)
  Entrez Gene: PPWD1 (a.k.a. KIAA0073)
  Cloning method: Restriction Enzyme; 5′ cloning site Sfi1 (unknown if destroyed); 3′ cloning site Not1 (unknown if destroyed)
Terms and licenses: Academic/Nonprofit Terms; Industry Terms: Not Available to Industry
How to cite: pHH0103_PPWD1_Pro-isomerase was a gift from Sachdev Sidhu (Addgene plasmid # 109821 ; http://n2t.net/addgene:109821 ; RRID:Addgene_109821)
