[The description below was written by a language model from this plasmid's Addgene catalogue record and pLannotate feature annotations shown in this document.]
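Description:
pHH0103_PPWD1_Pro-isomerase is a bacterial expression plasmid of about 7.2 kb, built on the pHH0103 backbone for producing and purifying the peptidyl-prolyl isomerase (cyclophilin-type) domain of human PPWD1 in E. coli. It replicates from a ColE1/pBR322-family origin, with the pBR322 bom region nearby. The catalogue lists it as low copy, although the rop gene is annotated only as two fragments, interrupted by an f1 phage origin. Selection is through the β-lactamase gene (AmpR) under its own promoter, conferring ampicillin resistance.

The expression cassette is driven by the strong hybrid tac promoter followed by a lac operator, and the plasmid carries its own lacI gene under the lacIq promoter, so transcription is repressed until induced with IPTG. The annotated reading frame begins with a 6xHis tag, followed by Schistosoma japonicum glutathione S-transferase and then the insert, which was cloned between SfiI and NotI sites. This arrangement should yield an N-terminally His- and GST-tagged domain that can be purified by either affinity method.

The automated annotation labels the insert as PPIL3, a related human cyclophilin. This most likely reflects homology among PPIase domains rather than a different insert, since the catalogue names PPWD1.

An fd terminator lies just downstream of the insert, followed by fragments of M13 gene III and a tetracycline resistance remnant. These, together with the f1 origin, suggest the backbone derives from a phagemid display vector, and they are not expected to be part of the expressed protein. The associated study surveyed peptide ligands of peptide recognition modules, which is consistent with using the purified domain as a binding target.
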