Features (pLannotate 1.2.2; 21 found; start..end, strand, type, name):
      1..29      +  promoter       tac promoter: strong E. coli promoter; hybrid between the trp and lac UV5 promoters
     37..53      +  protein_bind   lac operator: The lac repressor binds to the lac operator to inhibit transcription in E. coli. This inhibition can be relieved by adding lactose or isopropyl-β-D-thiogalactopyranoside (IPTG). lac repressor encoded by lacI
    138..155     +  CDS            6xHis: 6xHis affinity tag
    171..824     +  CDS            GST26_SCHJA: Experimental evidence at protein level: Swiss-Prot protein existence level 1. GST isoenzymes appear to play a central role in the parasite detoxification system. Other functions are also suspected including a role in increasing the solubility of haematin in the parasite gut. From Schistosoma japonicum (Blood fluke).
    927..1391    +  CDS            PPIL3: PPIL3_HUMAN - Experimental evidence at protein level: Swiss-Prot protein existence level 1. PPIases accelerate the folding of proteins. It catalyzes the cis-trans isomerization of proline imidic peptide bonds in oligopeptides. May be involved in pre-mRNA splicing. From Homo sapiens (Human).
   1404..1451    +  terminator     fd terminator (sequence withheld): central terminator from bacteriophage fd (Otsuka and Kunisawa, 1982)
   1456..1668    +  CDS            M13 gene III (fragment) (sequence partly withheld): pIII; III; minor coat protein
   1683..2153    +  CDS            M13 gene III (fragment) (sequence partly withheld): pIII; III; minor coat protein
   2175..2245    +  CDS            TcR (fragment): tetracycline efflux protein; tet; confers resistance to tetracycline
   2487..2867    -  CDS            YPB1_ECOLX: Protein predicted: Swiss-Prot protein existence level 4. From Escherichia coli.
   2884..3035    +  CDS            rop (fragment): Rop protein, which maintains plasmids at low copy number; rop
   3071..3499    -  rep_origin     f1 ori (sequence partly withheld): f1 bacteriophage origin of replication; arrow indicates direction of (+) strand synthesis
   3508..3547    +  CDS            rop (fragment): Rop protein, which maintains plasmids at low copy number; rop
   3649..3789    +  misc_feature   bom: basis of mobility region from pBR322
   3975..4562    -  rep_origin     ori: high-copy-number ColE1/pMB1/pBR322/pUC origin of replication
   4733..5593    -  CDS            AmpR: β-lactamase; bla; confers resistance to ampicillin, carbenicillin, and related antibiotics
   5594..5698    -  promoter       AmpR promoter: bla
   5807..5884    +  promoter       lacIq promoter: lacI (mutant); In the lacIq allele, a single base change in the promoter boosts expression of the lacI gene about 10-fold.
   5885..6967    +  CDS            lacI: lac repressor; lacI; The lac repressor binds to the lac operator to inhibit transcription in E. coli. This inhibition can be relieved by adding lactose or isopropyl-β-D-thiogalactopyranoside (IPTG).
   6980..7001    +  protein_bind   CAP binding site: CAP binding activates transcription in the presence of cAMP. E. coli catabolite activator protein
   7020..7037    +  promoter       tet promoter (fragment): E. coli promoter for tetracycline efflux protein gene
>Addgene plasmid #109821 | pHH0103_PPWD1_Pro-isomerase | addgene full sequence | sequence record 213791 | Addgene NGS Result
TTGACAATTAATCATCGGCTCGTATAATGTGTGGAATTGTGAGCGGATAACAATTTCACACAGGAAACAG
CCAGTCCGTTTAGGTGTTTTCACGAGCACTTCACCAACAAGGACCATAGATTATGAAAATCGAAGAACAC
CATCACCATCACCATTCCAGCGGTAAGCTTATGTCCCCTATACTAGGTTATTGGAAAATTAAGGGCCTTG
TGCAACCCACTCGACTTCTTTTGGAATATCTTGAAGAAAAATATGAAGAGCATTTGTATGAGCGCGATGA
AGGTGATAAATGGCGAAACAAAAAGTTTGAATTGGGTTTGGAGTTTCCCAATCTTCCTTATTATATTGAT
GGTGATGTTAAATTAACACAGTCTATGGCCATCATACGTTATATAGCTGACAAGCACAACATGTTGGGTG
GTTGTCCAAAAGAGCGTGCAGAGATTTCAATGCTTGAAGGAGCGGTTTTGGATATTAGATACGGTGTTTC
GAGAATTGCATATAGTAAAGACTTTGAAACTCTCAAAGTTGATTTTCTTAGCAAGCTACCTGAAATGCTG
AAAATGTTCGAAGATCGTTTATGTCATAAAACATATTTAAATGGTGATCATGTAACCCATCCTGACTTCA
TGTTGTATGACGCTCTTGATGTTGTTTTATACATGGACCCAATGTGCCTGGATGCGTTCCCAAAATTAGT
TTGTTTTAAAAAACGTATTGAAGCTATCCCACAAATTGATAAGTACTTGAAATCCAGCAAGTATATAGCA
TGGCCTTTGCAGGGCTGGCAAGCCACGTTTGGTGGTGGCGACCATCCTCCAAAATCGGATCTGGAAGTTC
TGTTCCAGGGGCCCCTGTCCAGCGGTCTGGTTCCGCGTGGTTCCGGTACCGCGGCCCAGCCGGCCGGTCC
GAAACGTGTTTCTGATAGCGCAATTATTCATACTTCCATGGGTGATATCCACACCAAACTGTTCCCGGTG
GAATGTCCAAAAACTGTGGAGAACTTTTGCGTTCACAGCCGTAACGGTTATTACAATGGTCACACCTTCC
ACCGTATCATTAAAGGTTTTATGATCCAGACCGGTGACCCGACCGGCACTGGCATGGGCGGCGAATCCAT
CTGGGGTGGCGAGTTCGAAGACGAATTCCACTCTACCCTGCGTCACGACCGCCCGTACACTCTGTCTATG
GCGAACGCTGGCTCTAACACTAACGGCTCCCAATTCTTTATCACCGTAGTGCCTACCCCGTGGCTGGATA
ATAAACATACCGTTTTCGGCCGTGTCACGAAGGGTATGGAAGTAGTTCAGCGCATCAGCAACGTTAAAGT
GAACCCGAAAACCGACAAGCCGTACGAAGATGTATCCATCATTAACATCACGGTTAAAGCGGCCGCATA
[142 nt withheld, positions 1400-1541]
C
[98 nt withheld, positions 1543-1640]
AGTTTGTACTGGTGACGAAACTCAGTGTCTAGCTAGAGTGGC
[149 nt withheld, positions 1683-1831]
T
[41 nt withheld, positions 1833-1873]
T
[62 nt withheld, positions 1875-1936]
A
[35 nt withheld, positions 1938-1972]
CCTCCCTCAATCGGTTGAATGTCGCCCTTTTGTCTTTGGCGCTGGTAAACCATATGAA
[86 nt withheld, positions 2031-2116]
T
[54 nt withheld, positions 2118-2171]
CTAGCGCCGCCCTATACCTTGTCTGCCTCCCCGCGTTGCGTCGCGGTGCATGGAGCCGGGCCACCTCGAC
CTGAATGGAAGCCGGCGGCACCTCGCTAACGGATTCACCACTCCAAGAATTGGAGCCAATCAATTCTTGC
GGAGAACTGTGAATGCGCAAACCAACCCTTGGCAGAACATATCCATCGCGTCCGCCATCTCCAGCAGCCG
CACGCGGCGCATCTCGGGCAGCGTTGGGTCCTGGCCACGGGTGCGCATGATCGTGCTCCTGTCGTTGAGG
ACCCGGCTAGGCTGGCGGGGTTGCCTTACTGGTTAGCAGAATGAATCACCGATACGCGAGCGAACGTGAA
GCGACTGCTGCTGCAAAACGTCTGCGACCTGAGCAACAACATGAATGGTCTTCGGTTTCCGTGTTTCGTA
AAGTCTGGAAACGCGGAAGTCAGCGCCCTGCACCATTATGTTCCGGATCTGCATCGCAGGATGCTGCTGG
CTACCCTGTGGAACACCTACATCTGTATTAACGAAGCGCTGGCATTGACCCTGAGTGATTTTTCTCTGGT
CCCGCCGCATCCATACCGCCAGTTGTTTACCCTCACAACGTTCCAGTAACCGGGCATGTTCATCATCAGT
AACCCGTATCGTGAGCATCCTCTCTCGTTTCATCGGTATCATTACCCCCATGAACAGAAATCCCCCTTAC
ACGGAGGCATCAGTGACCAAACAGGAAAAAACCGCCCTTAACATGGCCCGCTTTATCAGAAGCCAGACAT
TAACGCTTCTGGAGAAACTCAACGAGCTGGACGCGGATGAACAGGCAGACATCTGTGAATCGCTTCACGA
CCACGCTGATGAGCTTTACCGCAGGATCCGCGAAATTGTAAGCGTTAATATTTTGTTAAAATTCGCGTTA
AATTTTTGTTAAATCAGCTCATTTTTTAACCAATAGGCCGAAATCGGCAAAATCCCTTATAAATCAAAAG
AATAGACCGAGATAGGGT
[37 nt withheld, positions 3170-3206]
AAAGAACGTGGACTCCAACGTCAAAGG
[49 nt withheld, positions 3234-3282]
T
[91 nt withheld, positions 3284-3374]
G
[124 nt withheld, positions 3376-3499]
CGCGGATCCTGCCTCGCGCGTTTCGGTGATGACGGTGAAAACCTCTGACACATGCAGCTCCCGGAGACGG
TCACAGCTTGTCTGTAAGCGGATGCCGGGAGCAGACAAGCCCGTCAGGGCGCGTCAGCGGGTGTTGGCGG
GTGTCGGGGCGCAGCCATGACCCAGTCACGTAGCGATAGCGGAGTGTATACTGGCTTAACTATGCGGCAT
CAGAGCAGATTGTACTGAGAGTGCACCATATGCGGTGTGAAATACCGCACAGATGCGTAAGGAGAAAATA
CCGCATCAGGCGCTCTTCCGCTTCCTCGCTCACTGACTCGCTGCGCTCGGTCGTTCGGCTGCGGCGAGCG
GTATCAGCTCACTCAAAGGCGGTAATACGGTTATCCACAGAATCAGGGGATAACGCAGGAAAGAACATGT
GAGCAAAAGGCCAGCAAAAGGCCAGGAACCGTAAAAAGGCCGCGTTGCTGGCGTTTTTCCATAGGCTCCG
CCCCCCTGACGAGCATCACAAAAATCGACGCTCAAGTCAGAGGTGGCGAAACCCGACAGGACTATAAAGA
TACCAGGGTTTCCCCCTGGAAGCTCCCTCGTGCGCTCTCCTGTTCCGACCCTGCCGCTTACCGGATACCT
GTCCGCCTTTCTCCCTTCGGGAAGCGTGGCGCTTTCTCATAGCTCACGCTGTAGGTATCTCAGTTCGGTG
TAGGTCGTTCGCTCCAAGCTGGGCTGTGTGCACGAACCCCCCGTTCAGCCCGACCGCTGCGCCTTATCCG
GTAACTATCGTCTTGAGTCCAACCCGGTAAGACACGACTTATCGCCACTGGCAGCAGCCACTGGTAACAG
GATTAGCAGAGCGAGGTATGTAGGCGGTGCTACAGAGTTCTTGAAGTGGTGGCCTAACTACGGCTACACT
AGAAGGACAGTATTTGGTATCTGCGCTCTGCTGAAGCCAGTTACCTTCGGAAAAAGAGTTGGTAGCTCTT
GATCCGGCAAACAAACCACCGCTGGTAGCGGTGGTTTTTTTGTTTGCAAGCAGCAGATTACGCGCAGAAA
AAAAGGATCTCAAGAAGATCCTTTGATCTTTTCTACGGGGTCTGACGCTCAGTGGAACGAAAACTCACGT
TAAGGGATTTTGGTCATGAGATTATCAAAAAGGATCTTCACCTAGATCCTTTTAAATTAAAAATGAAGTT
TTAAATCAATCTAAAGTATATATGAGTAAACTTGGTCTGACAGTTACCAATGCTTAATCAGTGAGGCACC
TATCTCAGCGATCTGTCTATTTCGTTCATCCATAGTTGCCTGACTCCCCGTCGTGTAGATAACTACGATA
CGGGAGGGCTTACCATCTGGCCCCAGTGCTGCAATGATACCGCGAGACCCACGCTCACCGGCTCCAGATT
TATCAGCAATAAACCAGCCAGCCGGAAGGGCCGAGCGCAGAAGTGGTCCTGCAACTTTATCCGCCTCCAT
CCAGTCTATTAATTGTTGCCGGGAAGCTAGAGTAAGTAGTTCGCCAGTTAATAGTTTGCGCAACGTTGTT
GCCATTGCTGCAGGCATCGTGGTGTCACGCTCGTCGTTTGGTATGGCTTCATTCAGCTCCGGTTCCCAAC
GATCAAGGCGAGTTACATGATCCCCCATGTTGTGCAAAAAAGCGGTTAGCTCCTTCGGTCCTCCGATCGT
TGTCAGAAGTAAGTTGGCCGCAGTGTTATCACTCATGGTTATGGCAGCACTGCATAATTCTCTTACTGTC
ATGCCATCCGTAAGATGCTTTTCTGTGACTGGTGAGTACTCAACCAAGTCATTCTGAGAATAGTGTATGC
GGCGACCGAGTTGCTCTTGCCCGGCGTCAACACGGGATAATACCGCGCCACATAGCAGAACTTTAAAAGT
GCTCATCATTGGAAAACGTTCTTCGGGGCGAAAACTCTCAAGGATCTTACCGCTGTTGAGATCCAGTTCG
ATGTAACCCACTCGTGCACCCAACTGATCTTCAGCATCTTTTACTTTCACCAGCGTTTCTGGGTGAGCAA
AAACAGGAAGGCAAAATGCCGCAAAAAAGGGAATAAGGGCGACACGGAAATGTTGAATACTCATACTCTT
CCTTTTTCAATATTATTGAAGCATTTATCAGGGTTATTGTCTCATGAGCGGATACATATTTGAATGTATT
TAGAAAAATAAACAAATAGGGGTTCCGCGCACATTTCCCCGAAAAGTGCCACCTGACGTCTAAGAAACCA
TTATTATCATGACATTAACCTATAAAAATAGGCGTATCACGAGGCCCTTTCGTCTTCAAGAATTCCCGAC
ACCATCGAATGGTGCAAAACCTTTCGCGGTATGGCATGATAGCGCCCGGAAGAGAGTCAATTCAGGGTGG
TGAATGTGAAACCAGTAACGTTATACGATGTCGCAGAGTATGCCGGTGTCTCTTATCAGACCGTTTCCCG
CGTGGTGAACCAGGCCAGCCACGTTTCTGCGAAAACGCGGGAAAAAGTGGAAGCGGCGATGGCGGAGCTG
AATTACATTCCCAACCGCGTGGCACAACAACTGGCGGGCAAACAGTCGTTGCTGATTGGCGTTGCCACCT
CCAGTCTGGCCCTGCACGCGCCGTCGCAAATTGTCGCGGCGATTAAATCTCGCGCCGATCAACTGGGTGC
CAGCGTGGTGGTGTCGATGGTAGAACGAAGCGGCGTCGAAGCCTGTAAAGCGGCGGTGCACAATCTTCTC
GCGCAACGCGTCAGTGGGCTGATCATTAACTATCCGCTGGATGACCAGGATGCCATTGCTGTGGAAGCTG
CCTGCACTAATGTTCCGGCGTTATTTCTTGATGTCTCTGACCAGACACCCATCAACAGTATTATTTTCTC
CCATGAAGACGGTACGCGACTGGGCGTGGAGCATCTGGTCGCATTGGGTCACCAGCAAATCGCGCTGTTA
GCGGGCCCATTAAGTTCTGTCTCGGCGCGTCTGCGTCTGGCTGGCTGGCATAAATATCTCACTCGCAATC
AAATTCAGCCGATAGCGGAACGGGAAGGCGACTGGAGTGCCATGTCCGGTTTTCAACAAACCATGCAAAT
GCTGAATGAGGGCATCGTTCCCACTGCGATGCTGGTTGCCAACGATCAGATGGCGCTGGGCGCAATGCGC
GCCATTACCGAGTCCGGGCTGCGCGTTGGTGCGGATATCTCGGTAGTGGGATACGACGATACCGAAGACA
GCTCATGTTATATCCCGCCGTTAACCACCATCAAACAGGATTTTCGCCTGCTGGGGCAAACCAGCGTGGA
CCGCTTGCTGCAACTCTCTCAGGGCCAGGCGGTGAAGGGCAATCAGCTGTTGCCCGTCTCACTGGTGAAA
AGAAAAACCACCCTGGCGCCCAATACGCAAACCGCCTCTCCCCGCGCGTTGGCCGATTCATTAATGCAGC
TGGCACGACAGGTTTCCCGACTGGAAAGCGGGCAGTGAGCGCAACGCAATTAATGTAAGTTAGCTCACTC
ATTAGGCACAATTCTCATGTTTGACAGCTTATCATCGACTGCACGGTGCACCAATGCTTCTGGCGTCAGG
CAGCCATCGGAAGCTGTGGTATGGCTGTGCAGGTCGTAAATCACTGCATAATTCGTGTCGCTCAAGGCGC
ACTCCCGTTCTGGATAATGTTTTTTGCGCCGACATCATAACGGTTCTGGCAAATATTCTGAAATGAGCTG
