>Addgene plasmid #109821 | pHH0103_PPWD1_Pro-isomerase | depositor partial sequence | sequence record 206773 | pHH0103_PPWD1_Pro-isomerase sequence 504 bps
GGCCCAGCCGGCCGGTCCGAAACGTGTTTCTGATAGCGCAATTATTCATACTTCCATGGGTGATATCCAC
ACCAAACTGTTCCCGGTGGAATGTCCAAAAACTGTGGAGAACTTTTGCGTTCACAGCCGTAACGGTTATT
ACAATGGTCACACCTTCCACCGTATCATTAAAGGTTTTATGATCCAGACCGGTGACCCGACCGGCACTGG
CATGGGCGGCGAATCCATCTGGGGTGGCGAGTTCGAAGACGAATTCCACTCTACCCTGCGTCACGACCGC
CCGTACACTCTGTCTATGGCGAACGCTGGCTCTAACACTAACGGCTCCCAATTCTTTATCACCGTAGTGC
CTACCCCGTGGCTGGATAATAAACATACCGTTTTCGGCCGTGTCACGAAGGGTATGGAAGTAGTTCAGCG
CATCAGCAACGTTAAAGTGAACCCGAAAACCGACAAGCCGTACGAAGATGTATCCATCATTAACATCACG
GTTAAAGCGGCCGC
